Addgene plasmid #9034: 1129 pcDNA3 GFP FKHR H215R AAA
Depositing lab: William Sellers. Publication: Forkhead transcription factors are critical effectors of cell death and cell cycle arrest downstream of PTEN. Nakamura N, Ramaswamy S, Vazquez F, Signoretti S, Loda M, Sellers WR. Mol Cell Biol. 2000 Dec . 20(23):8969-82. 10.1128/MCB.20.23.8969-8982.2000 PubMed 11073996.
Backbone
  Vector backbone: pcDNA3
  Backbone manufacturer: Invitrogen
  Backbone size w/o insert (bp): 6046
  Vector type: Mammalian Expression
  Selectable markers: Neomycin (select with G418)
Growth in bacteria
  Bacterial resistance: Ampicillin, 100 μg/mL
  Growth temperature: 37°C
  Growth strain: DH5alpha
  Copy number: High Copy
Gene/Insert
  Gene/Insert name: FKHR H215R AAA (alt names: FKHR; FOXO1A)
  Species: H. sapiens (human)
  Insert size (bp): 2000
  Mutation: H215R T24A S256A S319A
  Entrez Gene: FOXO1 (a.k.a. FKH1, FKHR, FOXO1A)
  Tag / fusion protein: GFP (N terminal on backbone)
  Cloning method: Restriction Enzyme; 5′ cloning site BamHI (not destroyed); 3′ cloning site XbaI (not destroyed)
  Sequencing primers: 5′ T7
Terms and licenses: Academic/Nonprofit Terms; Industry Terms: Not Available to Industry
How to cite: 1129 pcDNA3 GFP FKHR H215R AAA was a gift from William Sellers (Addgene plasmid # 9034 ; http://n2t.net/addgene:9034 ; RRID:Addgene_9034)
