[The description below was written by a language model from this plasmid's Addgene catalogue record.]
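Description:
1129 pcDNA3 GFP FKHR H215R AAA is a mammalian expression plasmid built on the Invitrogen pcDNA3 backbone (about 6 kb without insert). It is maintained as a high-copy plasmid in E. coli under ampicillin selection, and carries a neomycin resistance marker so that transfected mammalian cells can be selected with G418. The record does not list the promoter explicitly. pcDNA3 vectors normally drive the insert from the CMV immediate-early promoter, and the T7 sequencing primer listed for the 5′ end fits the T7 promoter site that lies upstream of the cloning region in this backbone.

The payload is a roughly 2 kb human FKHR (FOXO1, also called FOXO1A) coding sequence cloned between BamHI and XbaI sites, both of which are retained. It is fused at its N terminus to GFP supplied by the backbone, which allows the protein to be visualised in cells. The insert carries four substitutions. T24A, S256A and S319A (the "AAA" in the name) replace three residues generally known as the Akt phosphorylation sites of FOXO1, and such alanine mutants are commonly used as forms that resist PI3K/Akt-driven inactivation and nuclear exclusion. H215R lies in the forkhead domain and is generally used to impair DNA binding, although the record itself does not state the functional effect of any of these mutations.

The associated publication concerns forkhead transcription factors as effectors of cell death and cell cycle arrest downstream of PTEN. In that context, the construct is suited to testing whether the effects of non-phosphorylatable FKHR depend on the property altered by H215R. No feature table was supplied, so element positions cannot be confirmed.
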