>Addgene plasmid #9034 | 1129 pcDNA3 GFP FKHR H215R AAA | addgene partial sequence | sequence record 17640 | GFP-F 5'-GGTCCTTCTTGAGTTTGTAAC-3'
ACAGCAGCTTCGGGATCCGAGCTCGGATCTGATGTCACCATGGCCGAGGCGCCTCATGTGGTGGAGATCG
ACCCGGACTTCGAGCCGCTGCCCCGGCCGCGCTCGTGCGCCTGGCCGCTGCCCAGGCCGGAGTTTAGCCA
GTCCAACTCGGCCACCTCCAGCCCGGCGCCGTCGGGCAGCGCGGCTGCCAACCCCGACGCCGCGGCGGGC
CTGCCCTCGGCCTCGGCTGCCGCTGTCAGCGCCGACTTCATGAGCAACCTGAGCTTGCTGGAGGAGAGCG
AGGACTTCCCGCAGGCGCCCGGCTCCGTGGCGGCGGCGGTGGCGGCGGCGGCCGAGGCGGCCGCCAGCGG
GGGGGTGTGCGGGGACTTCCAGGGCCCGTAGGCGGGCTGCCTGGACCCGGCGCCACCGGAGCCCCCGCGG
CCCGGGTCGGTGTCGGAGCACCCGCCGGTGCCCCCCGGCGCCGGTGGGCCGGTCGCGGGGCAGGCGCGCA
AGATCAGCTCG
